Addgene plasmid #136457: pRetroX-TRE3G-PLOD2_PGK-GpNLuc
Purpose: Expresses Tet/Dox-inducible human PLOD2 in mammalian cells.
Depositing lab: Antonio Amelio. Depositing organization: University of North Carolina at Chapel Hill. Publication: Lysyl hydroxylase 2-induced collagen cross-link switching promotes metastasis in head and neck squamous cell carcinomas. Sato K, Parag-Sharma K, Terajima M, Musicant AM, Murphy RM, Ramsey MR, Hibi H, Yamauchi M, Amelio AL. Neoplasia. 2021 Jun 6;23(6):594-606. doi: 10.1016/j.neo.2021.05.014. PubMed 34107376.
Backbone
  Vector backbone: pRetroX-Tight-MCS_PGK-GpNLuc
  Backbone size w/o insert (bp): 7186
  Total vector size (bp): 10527
  Modifications to backbone: TRE3G was cloned into the RetroX backbone by excising pTight from pRetroX-Tight-MCS_PGK-GpNLuc (Addgene #70185) using XhoI and BamHI. TRE3G was PCR amplified from (https://www.addgene.org/85449/) and XhoI/BamHI sites were appended during PCR reaction. RetroX-TRE3G was digested with BamHI and EcoRI, and BamHI-PLOD2-XbaI and XbaI-T2A-Hygro-EcoRI amplicons were ligated into the new backbone.
  Vector type: Mammalian Expression, Retroviral, Luciferase
  Selectable markers: eGFP
Growth in bacteria
  Bacterial resistance: Ampicillin, 100 μg/mL
  Growth temperature: 37°C
  Growth strain: NEB Stable
  Copy number: High Copy
Gene/Insert
  Gene/Insert name: TRE3G::PLOD2-T2A-Hygromycin (alt names: PLOD2; procollagen-lysine,2-oxoglutarate 5-dioxygenase 2)
  Species: H. sapiens (human)
  Insert size (bp): 3737
  GenBank ID: 5352
  Entrez Gene: PLOD2 (a.k.a. BRKS2, LH2, TLH)
  Promoter: TRE3G
  Cloning method: Restriction Enzyme; 5′ cloning site BamHI (unknown if destroyed); 3′ cloning site EcoRI (not destroyed)
  Sequencing primers: 5′ AGCTCGTTTAGTGAACCGTCAGATC
Terms and licenses: Academic/Nonprofit Terms; Industry Terms: Not Available to Industry
How to cite: pRetroX-TRE3G-PLOD2_PGK-GpNLuc was a gift from Antonio Amelio (Addgene plasmid # 136457 ; http://n2t.net/addgene:136457 ; RRID:Addgene_136457)
