[The description below was written by a language model from this plasmid's Addgene catalogue record and pLannotate feature annotations shown in this document.]
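Description:
pRetroX-TRE3G-PLOD2_PGK-GpNLuc is a self-inactivating gammaretroviral vector of about 10.5 kb for doxycycline-inducible expression of human PLOD2 (procollagen-lysine,2-oxoglutarate 5-dioxygenase 2, also called lysyl hydroxylase 2) in mammalian cells. It was built from pRetroX-Tight-MCS_PGK-GpNLuc by replacing the original Tight promoter with TRE3G and then inserting PLOD2 and a T2A-hygromycin fragment. In bacteria it is maintained as a high-copy plasmid through a ColE1/pUC-type origin and selected with ampicillin via the β-lactamase gene.

The viral genome is transcribed in packaging cells from a hybrid CMV enhancer/promoter fused to a truncated 5' LTR, followed by a Ψ packaging signal and a truncated gag segment that supports encapsidation. It ends in a ΔU3 3' LTR, which disables LTR promoter activity after integration so that expression depends on the internal promoters. The first internal cassette uses the third-generation Tet-responsive TRE3G promoter to drive the PLOD2 coding sequence, linked through a T2A ribosome-skipping peptide to the hygromycin phosphotransferase gene. PLOD2 and hygromycin resistance are therefore produced together as separate proteins, and only when a Tet-On 3G transactivator, which this plasmid does not encode, is present along with doxycycline. A short match annotated as a Venus fragment between PLOD2 and T2A is probably just linker sequence.

Downstream, a constitutive mouse PGK promoter drives GpNLuc, in which EGFP is followed by NanoLuc luciferase. This marks transduced cells for fluorescence-based sorting, with eGFP being the listed selectable marker, and provides a bioluminescent readout. The associated publication concerns PLOD2-driven collagen cross-linking and metastasis in head and neck squamous cell carcinoma.
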