Features (pLannotate 1.2.2; 22 found; start..end, strand, type, name):
    309..512     +  promoter       CMV promoter: human cytomegalovirus (CMV) immediate early promoter
    513..688     +  LTR            5' LTR (truncated): truncated long terminal repeat from Moloney murine sarcoma virus
    810..1084    +  misc_feature   MESV Ψ (fragment): packaging signal of murine embryonic stem cell virus
   1151..1567    +  CDS            gag (truncated): truncated Moloney murine leukemia virus (MMLV) gag gene lacking the start codon
   1603..1952    +  promoter       TRE3GV promoter: 3rd-generation Tet-responsive promoter that can be activated by binding of Tet-On® 3G, optimized for retroviral and lentiviral vectors
   2010..4220    +  CDS            PLOD2: PLOD2_HUMAN - Experimental evidence at protein level: Swiss-Prot protein existence level 1. Forms hydroxylysine residues in -Xaa-Lys-Gly- sequences in collagens. These hydroxylysines serve as sites of attachment for carbohydrate units and are essential for the stability of the intermolecular collagen cross-links. From Homo sapiens (Human).
   4233..4250    +  CDS            VC155 (fragment): C-terminal fragment of mVenus for use in bimolecular fluorescence complementation (BiFC) (Kodama and Hu, 2010)
   4260..4313    +  CDS            T2A: 2A peptide from Thosea asigna virus capsid protein Eukaryotic ribosomes fail to insert a peptide bond between the Gly and Pro residues, yielding separate polypeptides.
   4314..5336    +  CDS            hph: KHYB_ECOLX - Experimental evidence at protein level: Swiss-Prot protein existence level 1. The aminoglycoside phosphotransferases achieve inactivation of their antibiotic substrates by phosphorylation. Only phosphorylates hygromycin and closely related compounds such as demethyl analogs and destomycin. From Escherichia coli.
   5350..5849    +  promoter       PGK promoter: mouse phosphoglycerate kinase 1 promoter
   5864..6580    +  CDS            EGFP: EGFP is a basic (constitutively fluorescent) green fluorescent protein published in 1996, derived from Aequorea victoria. It is reported to be a rapidly-maturing weak dimer with moderate acid sensitivity.
   6596..7111    +  CDS            Nluc: NanoLuc® luciferase human codon-optimized
   7118..7184    +  CDS            env (fragment): murine leukemia virus gPr80 envelope polyprotein precursor; env; proteolytically cleaved into gp70SU and p15TM subunits
   7226..7651    +  LTR            3' LTR (ΔU3): self-inactivating 3' long terminal repeat (LTR) from Moloney murine leukemia virus
   7720..7760    +  CDS            rop (fragment): Rop protein, which maintains plasmids at low copy number; rop
   7862..7900    +  misc_feature   bom (fragment): basis of mobility region from pBR322
   7917..8246    +  promoter       SV40 promoter: SV40 enhancer and early promoter
   8252..8353    +  misc_feature   bom (fragment): basis of mobility region from pBR322
   8539..9127    -  rep_origin     ori: high-copy-number ColE1/pMB1/pBR322/pUC origin of replication
   9298..10158   -  CDS            AmpR: β-lactamase; bla; confers resistance to ampicillin, carbenicillin, and related antibiotics
  10159..10263   -  promoter       AmpR promoter: bla
  10449..308     +  enhancer       CMV enhancer (across the origin): human cytomegalovirus immediate early enhancer
>Addgene plasmid #136457 | pRetroX-TRE3G-PLOD2_PGK-GpNLuc | addgene full sequence | sequence record 271641 | Addgene NGS Result
TCCGCGTTACATAACTTACGGTAAATGGCCCGCCTGGCTGACCGCCCAACGACCCCCGCCCATTGACGTC
AATAATGACGTATGTTCCCATAGTAACGCCAATAGGGACTTTCCATTGACGTCAATGGGTGGAGTATTTA
CGGTAAACTGCCCACTTGGCAGTACATCAAGTGTATCATATGCCAAGTACGCCCCCTATTGACGTCAATG
ACGGTAAATGGCCCGCCTGGCATTATGCCCAGTACATGACCTTATGGGACTTTCCTACTTGGCAGTACAT
CTACGTATTAGTCATCGCTATTACCATGGTGATGCGGTTTTGGCAGTACATCAATGGGCGTGGATAGCGG
TTTGACTCACGGGGATTTCCAAGTCTCCACCCCATTGACGTCAATGGGAGTTTGTTTTGGCACCAAAATC
AACGGGACTTTCCAAAATGTCGTAACAACTCCGCCCCATTGACGCAAATGGGCGGTAGGCGTGTACGGTG
GGAGGTCTATATAAGCAGAGCTCAATAAAAGAGCCCACAACCCCTCACTCGGCGCGCCAGTCTTCCGATA
GACTGCGTCGCCCGGGTACCCGTATTCCCAATAAAGCCTCTTGCTGTTTGCATCCGAATCGTGGTCTCGC
TGTTCCTTGGGAGGGTCTCCTCTGAGTGATTGACTACCCACGACGGGGGTCTTTCATTTGGGGGCTCGTC
CGGGATTTGGAGACCCCTGCCCAGGGACCACCGACCCACCACCGGGAGGTAAGCTGGCCAGCAACTTATC
TGTGTCTGTCCGATTGTCTAGTGTCTATGTTTGATGTTATGCGCCTGCGTCTGTACTAGTTAGCTAACTA
GCTCTGTATCTGGCGGACCCGTGGTGGAACTGACGAGTTCTGAACACCCGGCCGCAACCCTGGGAGACGT
CCCAGGGACTTTGGGGGCCGTTTTTGTGGCCCGACCTGAGGAAGGGAGTCGATGTGGAATCCGACCCCGT
CAGGATATGTGGTTCTGGTAGGAGACGAGAACCTAAAACAGTTCCCGCCTCCGTCTGAATTTTTGCTTTC
GGTTTGGAACCGAAGCCGCGCGTCTTGTCTGCTGCAGCGCTGCAGCATCGTTCTGTGTTGTCTCTGTCTG
ACTGTGTTTCTGTATTTGTCTGAAAATTAGGGCCAGACTGTTACCACTCCCTTAAGTTTGACCTTAGGTC
ACTGGAAAGATGTCGAGCGGATCGCTCACAACCAGTCGGTAGATGTCAAGAAGAGACGTTGGGTTACCTT
CTGCTCTGCAGAATGGCCAACCTTTAACGTCGGATGGCCGCGAGACGGCACCTTTAACCGAGACCTCATC
ACCCAGGTTAAGATCAAGGTCTTTTCACCTGGCCCGCATGGACACCCAGACCAGGTCCCCTACATCGTGA
CCTGGGAAGCCTTGGCTTTTGACCCCCCTCCCTGGGTCAAGCCCTTTGTACACCCTAAGCCTCCGCCTCC
TCTTCCTCCATCCGCCCCGTCTCTCCCCCTTGAACCTCCTCGTTCGACCCCGCCTCGATCCTCCCTTTAT
CCAGCCCTCACTCCTTCTCTAGGCGCCGGAATTGAAGATCTGAGGCCCTTTCGTCTTCACTCGAGTTTAC
TCCCTATCAGTGATAGAGAACGTATGAAGAGTTTACTCCCTATCAGTGATAGAGAACGTATGCAGACTTT
ACTCCCTATCAGTGATAGAGAACGTATAAGGAGTTTACTCCCTATCAGTGATAGAGAACGTATGACCAGT
TTACTCCCTATCAGTGATAGAGAACGTATCTACAGTTTACTCCCTATCAGTGATAGAGAACGTATATCCA
GTTTACTCCCTATCAGTGATAGAGAACGTATGTCGAGGTAGGCGTGTACGGTGGGCGCCTATAAAAGCAG
AGCTCGTTTAGTGAACCGTCAGATCGCCTGGAGCAATTCCACAACACTTTTGTCTTATACTTACGCGTCT
GCAGGATATCAAGCTTGCGGTACCGCGGGCCCGATCCGCGGCCGCCACCATGGGCGGCTGTACCGTGAAG
CCCCAGCTGCTGCTGCTGGCCCTGGTGCTGCACCCCTGGAATCCTTGCCTGGGCGCCGACAGCGAGAAGC
CCAGCAGCATCCCCACCGACAAGCTGCTGGTCATCACCGTGGCCACCAAAGAGAGCGACGGCTTCCACCG
GTTCATGCAGAGCGCCAAGTACTTCAACTACACCGTGAAGGTGCTGGGCCAGGGCGAAGAGTGGAGAGGC
GGCGACGGCATCAACAGCATCGGCGGAGGGCAGAAAGTGCGGCTGATGAAAGAAGTGATGGAACACTACG
CCGATCAGGACGATCTGGTGGTCATGTTCACCGAGTGCTTCGACGTGATCTTTGCCGGCGGACCCGAGGA
AGTGCTGAAGAAGTTCCAGAAAGCCAACCACAAGGTGGTGTTCGCCGCCGATGGCATCCTGTGGCCCGAC
AAGAGACTGGCCGACAAGTACCCCGTGGTGCACATCGGCAAGAGATACCTGAACAGCGGCGGCTTCATCG
GCTACGCCCCCTACGTGAACCGGATCGTGCAGCAGTGGAATCTGCAGGACAACGACGACGACCAGCTGTT
CTACACCAAGGTGTACATCGACCCCCTGAAGCGGGAGGCCATCAACATCACCCTGGACCACAAGTGCAAG
ATCTTCCAGACCCTGAACGGAGCCGTGGACGAGGTGGTGCTGAAGTTCGAGAACGGCAAGGCCAGAGCCA
AGAACACCTTCTACGAGACACTGCCCGTGGCCATCAACGGCAACGGCCCCACCAAGATCCTGCTGAACTA
CTTCGGCAACTACGTGCCCAACAGCTGGACCCAGGACAACGGCTGCACCCTGTGCGAGTTCGACACCGTG
GACCTGAGCGCTGTGGATGTGCACCCCAACGTGTCCATCGGCGTGTTCATCGAGCAGCCCACCCCCTTTC
TGCCCCGGTTCCTGGACATCCTGCTGACCCTGGACTACCCCAAAGAGGCCCTGAAGCTGTTCATCCACAA
CAAAGAGGTGTACCACGAGAAGGACATCAAGGTGTTCTTCGACAAGGCCAAGCACGAGATCAAGACCATC
AAGATCGTGGGCCCCGAGGAAAATCTGAGCCAGGCCGAGGCCAGAAACATGGGCATGGATTTCTGCAGAC
AGGACGAGAAGTGCGACTACTACTTCAGCGTGGACGCCGACGTGGTGCTGACCAACCCCCGGACCCTGAA
GATCCTGATCGAGCAGAACCGGAAGATCATTGCCCCCCTGGTCACCAGACACGGCAAGCTGTGGAGCAAC
TTCTGGGGAGCCCTGAGCCCTGACGGCTACTACGCCAGATCCGAGGACTACGTGGACATCGTGCAGGGCA
ACAGAGTGGGCGTGTGGAACGTGCCCTACATGGCCAACGTGTACCTGATCAAGGGCAAGACACTGCGGAG
CGAGATGAACGAGAGAAACTACTTCGTGCGGGACAAGCTGGACCCCGACATGGCCCTGTGCCGGAACGCC
CGGGAGATGGGCGTGTTTATGTACATCAGCAACCGGCACGAGTTCGGCAGACTGCTGTCCACCGCCAACT
ACAACACCAGCCACTACAACAACGACCTGTGGCAGATCTTCGAGAACCCCGTGGACTGGAAAGAGAAGTA
CATCAACCGGGACTACTCCAAGATCTTCACCGAGAACATCGTGGAGCAGCCTTGCCCCGACGTCTTTTGG
TTCCCCATCTTCAGCGAGAAGGCCTGCGACGAACTGGTGGAGGAAATGGAACATTACGGCAAGTGGAGCG
GCGGCAAGCACCACGACAGCCGGATCTCCGGCGGCTACGAGAACGTGCCCACCGACGACATCCACATGAA
ACAGGTGGACCTGGAAAACGTGTGGCTGCACTTCATCCGGGAGTTTATCGCCCCTGTGACCCTGAAAGTG
TTCGCCGGCTACTACACCAAAGGCTTCGCCCTGCTGAATTTCGTGGTCAAGTACAGCCCCGAGCGGCAGC
GCTCTCTGAGGCCCCACCACGACGCCAGCACCTTCACCATCAATATCGCCCTGAACAACGTGGGCGAGGA
CTTCCAGGGCGGAGGGTGCAAGTTCCTGCGGTACAACTGCAGCATCGAGAGCCCCCGGAAGGGCTGGTCC
TTCATGCACCCCGGCAGACTGACACATCTGCACGAGGGCCTGCCCGTGAAGAACGGCACCCGGTACATTG
CCGTGAGCTTCATCGACCCTGGCGCGTCTAGAATGGACGAGCTGTACAAGGGCTCCGGAGAGGGCAGGGG
AAGTCTTCTAACATGCGGGGACGTGGAGGAAAATCCCGGCCCCATGAAAAAGCCTGAACTCACCGCGACG
TCTGTCGAGAAGTTTCTGATCGAAAAGTTCGACAGCGTCTCCGACCTGATGCAGCTCTCGGAGGGCGAAG
AATCTCGTGCTTTCAGCTTCGATGTAGGAGGGCGTGGATATGTCCTGCGGGTAAATAGCTGCGCCGATGG
TTTCTACAAAGATCGTTATGTTTATCGGCACTTTGCATCGGCCGCGCTCCCGATTCCGGAAGTGCTTGAC
ATTGGGGAATTTAGCGAGAGCCTGACCTATTGCATCTCCCGCCGTGCACAGGGTGTCACGTTGCAAGACC
TGCCTGAAACCGAACTGCCCGCTGTTCTGCAGCCGGTCGCGGAGGCCATGGATGCGATCGCTGCGGCCGA
TCTTAGCCAGACGAGCGGGTTCGGCCCATTCGGACCGCAAGGAATCGGTCAATACACTACATGGCGTGAT
TTCATATGCGCGATTGCTGATCCCCATGTGTATCACTGGCAAACTGTGATGGACGACACCGTCAGTGCGT
CCGTCGCGCAGGCTCTCGATGAGCTGATGCTTTGGGCCGAGGACTGCCCCGAAGTCCGGCACCTCGTGCA
CGCGGATTTCGGCTCCAACAATGTCCTGACGGACAATGGCCGCATAACAGCGGTCATTGACTGGAGCGAG
GCGATGTTCGGGGATTCCCAATACGAGGTCGCCAACATCTTCTTCTGGAGGCCGTGGTTGGCTTGTATGG
AGCAGCAGACGCGCTACTTCGAGCGGAGGCATCCGGAGCTTGCAGGATCGCCGCGGCTCCGGGCGTATAT
GCTCCGCATTGGTCTTGACCAACTCTATCAGAGCTTGGTTGACGGCAATTTCGATGATGCAGCTTGGGCG
CAGGGTCGATGCGACGCAATCGTCCGATCCGGAGCCGGGACTGTCGGGCGTACACAAATCGCCCGCAGAA
GCGCGGCCGTCTGGACCGATGGCTGTGTAGAAGTACTCGCCGATAGTGGAAACCGACGCCCCAGCACTCG
TCCGAGGGCAAAGGAATAGGAATTCTACCGGGTAGGGGAGGCGCTTTTCCCAAGGCAGTCTGGAGCATGC
GCTTTAGCAGCCCCGCTGGGCACTTGGCGCTACACAAGTGGCCTCTGGCCTCGCACACATTCCACATCCA
CCGGTAGGCGCCAACCGGCTCCGTTCTTTGGTGGCCCCTTCGCGCCACCTTCTACTCCTCCCCTAGTCAG
GAAGTTCCCCCCCGCCCCGCAGCTCGCGTCGTGCAGGACGTGACAAATGGAAGTAGCACGTCTCACTAGT
CTCGTGCAGATGGACAGCACCGCTGAGCAATGGAAGCGGGTAGGCCTTTGGGGCAGCGGCCAATAGCAGC
TTTGCTCCTTCGCTTTCTGGGCTCAGAGGCTGGGAAGGGGTGGGTCCGGGGGCGGGCTCAGGGGCGGGCT
CAGGGGCGGGGCGGGCGCCCGAAGGTCCTCCGGAGGCCCGGCATTCTGCACGCTTCAAAAGCGCACGTCT
GCCGCGCTGTTCTCCTCTTCCTCATCTCCGGGCCTTTCGACCTGCAGCCCAAGATGGTGAGCAAGGGCGA
GGAGCTGTTCACCGGGGTGGTGCCCATCCTGGTCGAGCTGGACGGCGACGTAAACGGCCACAAGTTCAGC
GTGTCCGGCGAGGGCGAGGGCGATGCCACCTACGGCAAGCTGACCCTGAAGTTCATCTGCACCACCGGCA
AGCTGCCCGTGCCCTGGCCCACCCTCGTGACCACCCTGACCTACGGCGTGCAGTGCTTCAGCCGCTACCC
CGACCACATGAAGCAGCACGACTTCTTCAAGTCCGCCATGCCCGAAGGCTACGTCCAGGAGCGCACCATC
TTCTTCAAGGACGACGGCAACTACAAGACCCGCGCCGAGGTGAAGTTCGAGGGCGACACCCTGGTGAACC
GCATCGAGCTGAAGGGCATCGACTTCAAGGAGGACGGCAACATCCTGGGGCACAAGCTGGAGTACAACTA
CAACAGCCACAACGTCTATATCATGGCCGACAAGCAGAAGAACGGCATCAAGGTGAACTTCAAGATCCGC
CACAACATCGAGGACGGCAGCGTGCAGCTCGCCGACCACTACCAGCAGAACACCCCCATCGGCGACGGCC
CCGTGCTGCTGCCCGACAACCACTACCTGAGCACCCAGTCCGCCCTGAGCAAAGACCCCAACGAGAAGCG
CGATCACATGGTCCTGCTGGAGTTCGTGACCGCCGCCGGGATCACTCTCGGCATGGACGAGCTGTACAAG
GATATCTCCGGAGGTATGGTCTTCACACTCGAAGATTTCGTTGGGGACTGGCGACAGACAGCCGGCTACA
ACCTGGACCAAGTCCTTGAACAGGGAGGTGTGTCCAGTTTGTTTCAGAATCTCGGGGTGTCCGTAACTCC
GATCCAAAGGATTGTCCTGAGCGGTGAAAATGGGCTGAAGATCGACATCCATGTCATCATCCCGTATGAA
GGTCTGAGCGGCGACCAAATGGGCCAGATCGAAAAAATTTTTAAGGTGGTGTACCCTGTGGATGATCATC
ACTTTAAGGTGATCCTGCACTATGGCACACTGGTAATCGACGGGGTTACGCCGAACATGATCGACTATTT
CGGACGGCCGTATGAAGGCATCGCCGTGTTCGACGGCAAAAAGATCACTGTAACAGGGACCCTGTGGAAC
GGCAACAAAATTATCGACGAGCGCCTGATCAACCCCGACGGCTCCCTGCTGTTCCGAGTAACCATCAACG
GAGTGACCGGCTGGCGGCTGTGCGAACGCATTCTGGCGTAAATCGATAGTGGTCCAGGCTCTAGTTTTGA
CTCAACAATATCACCAGCTGAAGCCTATAGAGTACGAGCCATAGATAAAATAAAAGATTTTATTTAGTCT
CCAGAAAAAGGGGGGAATGAAAGACCCCACCTGTAGGTTTGGCAAGCTAGCTTAAGTAACGCCATTTTGC
AAGGCATGGAAAAATACATAACTGAGAATAGAGAAGTTCAGATCAAGGTCAGGAACAGATGGAACAGGGT
CGACCCTAGAGAACCATCAGATGTTTCCAGGGTGCCCCAAGGACCTGAAATGACCCTGTGCCTTATTTGA
ACTAACCAATCAGTTCGCTTCTCGCTTCTGTTCGCGCGCTTCTGCTCCCCGAGCTCAATAAAAGAGCCCA
CAACCCCTCACTCGGGGCGCCAGTCCTCCGATTGACTGAGTCGCCCGGGTACCCGTGTATCCAATAAACC
CTCTTGCAGTTGCATCCGACTTGTGGTCTCGCTGTTCCTTGGGAGGGTCTCCTCTGAGTGATTGACTACC
CGTCAGCGGGGGTCTTTCATTTGGGGGCTCGTCCGGGATCGGGAGACCCCTGCCCAGGGACCACCGACCC
ACCACCGGGAGGTAAGCTGGCTGCCTCGCGCGTTTCGGTGATGACGGTGAAAACCTCTGACACATGCAGC
TCCCGGAGACGGTCACAGCTTGTCTGTAAGCGGATGCCGGGAGCAGACAAGCCCGTCAGGGCGCGTCAGC
GGGTGTTGGCGGGTGTCGGGGCGCAGCCATGACCCAGTCACGTAGCGATAGCGGAGTGTAGATCCGGCTG
TGGAATGTGTGTCAGTTAGGGTGTGGAAAGTCCCCAGGCTCCCCAGCAGGCAGAAGTATGCAAAGCATGC
ATCTCAATTAGTCAGCAACCAGGTGTGGAAAGTCCCCAGGCTCCCCAGCAGGCAGAAGTATGCAAAGCAT
GCATCTCAATTAGTCAGCAACCATAGTCCCGCCCCTAACTCCGCCCATCCCGCCCCTAACTCCGCCCAGT
TCCGCCCATTCTCCGCCCCATGGCTGACTAATTTTTTTTATTTATGCAGAGGCCGAGGCCGCCTCGGCCT
CTGAGCTATTCCAGAAGTAGTGAGGAGGCTTTTTTGGAGGCCTAGGCTTTTGCAAAAAGCTTACTGGCTT
AACTATGCGGCATCAGAGCAGATTGTACTGAGAGTGCACCATATGCGGTGTGAAATACCGCACAGATGCG
TAAGGAGAAAATACCGCATCAGGCGCTCTTCCGCTTCCTCGCTCACTGACTCGCTGCGCTCGGTCGTTCG
GCTGCGGCGAGCGGTATCAGCTCACTCAAAGGCGGTAATACGGTTATCCACAGAATCAGGGGATAACGCA
GGAAAGAACATGTGAGCAAAAGGCCAGCAAAAGGCCAGGAACCGTAAAAAGGCCGCGTTGCTGGCGTTTT
TCCATAGGCTCCGCCCCCCTGACGAGCATCACAAAAATCGACGCTCAAGTCAGAGGTGGCGAAACCCGAC
AGGACTATAAAGATACCAGGCGTTTCCCCCTGGAAGCTCCCTCGTGCGCTCTCCTGTTCCGACCCTGCCG
CTTACCGGATACCTGTCCGCCTTTCTCCCTTCGGGAAGCGTGGCGCTTTCTCATAGCTCACGCTGTAGGT
ATCTCAGTTCGGTGTAGGTCGTTCGCTCCAAGCTGGGCTGTGTGCACGAACCCCCCGTTCAGCCCGACCG
CTGCGCCTTATCCGGTAACTATCGTCTTGAGTCCAACCCGGTAAGACACGACTTATCGCCACTGGCAGCA
GCCACTGGTAACAGGATTAGCAGAGCGAGGTATGTAGGCGGTGCTACAGAGTTCTTGAAGTGGTGGCCTA
ACTACGGCTACACTAGAAGGACAGTATTTGGTATCTGCGCTCTGCTGAAGCCAGTTACCTTCGGAAAAAG
AGTTGGTAGCTCTTGATCCGGCAAACAAACCACCGCTGGTAGCGGTGGTTTTTTTGTTTGCAAGCAGCAG
ATTACGCGCAGAAAAAAAGGATCTCAAGAAGATCCTTTGATCTTTTCTACGGGGTCTGACGCTCAGTGGA
ACGAAAACTCACGTTAAGGGATTTTGGTCATGAGATTATCAAAAAGGATCTTCACCTAGATCCTTTTAAA
TTAAAAATGAAGTTTTAAATCAATCTAAAGTATATATGAGTAAACTTGGTCTGACAGTTACCAATGCTTA
ATCAGTGAGGCACCTATCTCAGCGATCTGTCTATTTCGTTCATCCATAGTTGCCTGACTCCCCGTCGTGT
AGATAACTACGATACGGGAGGGCTTACCATCTGGCCCCAGTGCTGCAATGATACCGCGAGACCCACGCTC
ACCGGCTCCAGATTTATCAGCAATAAACCAGCCAGCCGGAAGGGCCGAGCGCAGAAGTGGTCCTGCAACT
TTATCCGCCTCCATCCAGTCTATTAATTGTTGCCGGGAAGCTAGAGTAAGTAGTTCGCCAGTTAATAGTT
TGCGCAACGTTGTTGCCATTGCTGCAGGCATCGTGGTGTCACGCTCGTCGTTTGGTATGGCTTCATTCAG
CTCCGGTTCCCAACGATCAAGGCGAGTTACATGATCCCCCATGTTGTGCAAAAAAGCGGTTAGCTCCTTC
GGTCCTCCGATCGTTGTCAGAAGTAAGTTGGCCGCAGTGTTATCACTCATGGTTATGGCAGCACTGCATA
ATTCTCTTACTGTCATGCCATCCGTAAGATGCTTTTCTGTGACTGGTGAGTACTCAACCAAGTCATTCTG
AGAATAGTGTATGCGGCGACCGAGTTGCTCTTGCCCGGCGTCAACACGGGATAATACCGCGCCACATAGC
AGAACTTTAAAAGTGCTCATCATTGGAAAACGTTCTTCGGGGCGAAAACTCTCAAGGATCTTACCGCTGT
TGAGATCCAGTTCGATGTAACCCACTCGTGCACCCAACTGATCTTCAGCATCTTTTACTTTCACCAGCGT
TTCTGGGTGAGCAAAAACAGGAAGGCAAAATGCCGCAAAAAAGGGAATAAGGGCGACACGGAAATGTTGA
ATACTCATACTCTTCCTTTTTCAATATTATTGAAGCATTTATCAGGGTTATTGTCTCATGAGCGGATACA
TATTTGAATGTATTTAGAAAAATAAACAAATAGGGGTTCCGCGCACATTTCCCCGAAAAGTGCCACCTGA
CGTCTAAGAAACCATTATTATCATGACATTAACCTATAAAAATAGGCGTATCACGAGGCCCTTTCGTCTT
CAAGAATTAGCTTGGCCATTGCATACGTTGTATCCATATCATAATATGTACATTTATATTGGCTCATGTC
CAACATTACCGCCATGTTGACATTGATTATTGACTAGTTATTAATAGTAATCAATTACGGGGTCATTAGT
TCATAGCCCATATATGGAGT
